Addgene plasmid #53155: ENDOD1-bio-His
Purpose: Expresses full-length ENDOD1 ectodomain in mammalian cells. C-terminal rat Cd4d3+4 tag, biotinylation sequence and His tag.
Depositing lab: Gavin Wright. Depositing organization: Wellcome Sanger Institute. Publication: A human platelet receptor protein microarray identifies FcepsilonR1alpha as an activating PEAR1 ligand. Sun Y, Vandenbriele C, Kauskot A, Verhamme P, Hoylaerts MF, Wright GJ. Mol Cell Proteomics. 2015 Feb 23. pii: mcp.M114.046946. 10.1074/mcp.M114.046946 PubMed 25713122.
Backbone
  Vector backbone: pTT3
  Backbone manufacturer: Yves Durocher, NRC
  Backbone size w/o insert (bp): 6651
  Total vector size (bp): 7668
  Modifications to backbone: Rat CD4 d3+4, enzymatic biotinylation sequence, linker and His tag (CD4d3+4-BioLHis).
  Vector type: Mammalian Expression
Growth in bacteria
  Bacterial resistance: Ampicillin, 100 μg/mL
  Growth temperature: 37°C
  Growth strain: Top10
  Copy number: High Copy
Gene/Insert
  Gene/Insert name: ENDOD1
  Species: H. sapiens (human)
  Insert size (bp): 1017
  Entrez Gene: ENDOD1
  Promoter: CMV
  Tag / fusion protein: rat CD4 d3+4 (C terminal on backbone); enzymatic biotinylation sequence (C terminal on backbone); His tag (C terminal on backbone)
  Cloning method: Restriction Enzyme; 5′ cloning site NotI (not destroyed); 3′ cloning site AscI (not destroyed)
  Sequencing primers: 5′ CMV-fwd
Resource information
  A portion of this plasmid was derived from a plasmid made by: Insert was chemically synthesised.
Terms and licenses: Academic/Nonprofit Terms; Industry Terms: Not Available to Industry
Depositor comments: Article ref 18
How to cite: ENDOD1-bio-His was a gift from Gavin Wright (Addgene plasmid # 53155 ; http://n2t.net/addgene:53155 ; RRID:Addgene_53155)
