[The description below was written by a language model from this plasmid's Addgene catalogue record and pLannotate feature annotations shown in this document.]
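Description:
ENDOD1-bio-His is a mammalian expression plasmid built on the pTT3 backbone for producing the ectodomain of human ENDOD1 as a soluble, tagged recombinant protein. It is propagated in E. coli as a high-copy plasmid through a ColE1/pUC-type origin and selected with ampicillin via the β-lactamase gene. The backbone also carries a fragment of the Epstein-Barr virus oriP, which supports episomal maintenance and enhanced transient expression in cells that supply EBNA1. Short lac, tet and bla fragments in the annotation appear to be cloning-vector remnants with no role in expression.

The expression cassette is driven by the CMV immediate-early enhancer and promoter. This is followed by adenovirus-derived leader and splice elements and a chimeric intron fragment that promote efficient processing of the transcript. One stretch of this region is annotated on the opposite strand as a terminal-protein fragment, most likely because of overlapping adenoviral sequence. The chemically synthesised ENDOD1 insert of roughly 1 kb sits between retained NotI and AscI sites. A partial match to a mouse immunoglobulin heavy-chain signal sequence is annotated just upstream, although the record does not state which signal peptide directs secretion. The insert is fused in frame at its C terminus to rat CD4 domains 3 and 4, then to an enzymatic biotinylation sequence, a linker and a His tag, and the cassette ends at a rabbit β-globin polyadenylation signal. The biotinylation and His elements are recorded in the catalogue fields but are not individually annotated in the feature table.

The CD4 tag provides a common antibody epitope, the biotinylation sequence allows oriented capture on streptavidin, and the His tag permits affinity purification. The associated work used such ectodomains in a human platelet receptor protein microarray to screen for extracellular receptor–ligand interactions.
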