Features (pLannotate 1.2.2; 19 found; start..end, strand, type, name):
    713..768     +  polyA_signal   β-globin poly(A) signal: rabbit β-globin polyadenylation signal (Gil and Proudfoot, 1987)
   1282..2963    -  rep_origin     oriP (fragment): Epstein-Barr virus oriP replication origin (Yates et al., 2000)
   3090..3194    +  promoter       AmpR promoter: bla
   3195..4055    +  CDS            AmpR: β-lactamase; bla; confers resistance to ampicillin, carbenicillin, and related antibiotics
   4226..4814    +  rep_origin     ori: high-copy-number ColE1/pMB1/pBR322/pUC origin of replication
   4997..5089    +  CDS            lacI (fragment): lac repressor; lacI; The lac repressor binds to the lac operator to inhibit transcription in E. coli. This inhibition can be relieved by adding lactose or isopropyl-β-D-thiogalactopyranoside (IPTG).
   5102..5123    +  protein_bind   CAP binding site: CAP binding activates transcription in the presence of cAMP. E. coli catabolite activator protein
   5138..5168    +  promoter       lac promoter: promoter for the E. coli lac operon
   5176..5192    +  protein_bind   lac operator: The lac repressor binds to the lac operator to inhibit transcription in E. coli. This inhibition can be relieved by adding lactose or isopropyl-β-D-thiogalactopyranoside (IPTG). lac repressor encoded by lacI
   5262..5278    +  promoter       tet promoter (fragment): E. coli promoter for tetracycline efflux protein gene
   5288..5313    -  CDS            bla(M) (fragment): β-lactamase lacking the signal sequence; bla(M); allows cytosolic expression of β-lactamase
   5487..5866    +  enhancer       CMV enhancer: human cytomegalovirus immediate early enhancer
   5868..6067    +  promoter       CMV promoter: human cytomegalovirus (CMV) immediate early promoter
   6135..6173    +  misc_feature   Ad SA (fragment): adenovirus major late transcript splice acceptor (Friedrich and Soriano, 1991)
   6206..6415    -  CDS            PTP (fragment): TERM_ADE02 - Experimental evidence at protein level: Swiss-Prot protein existence level 1. Protein covalently bound to the viral DNA that acts as a primer for viral genomic replication by DNA strand displacement. Assembles on the viral origin of replication in an initiation complex with viral polymerase, DBP, host NFIA and host POU2F1/OCT1. During initiation, the polymerase covalently couples the first dCTP with Ser- 580 of pTP. The terminal protein stimulates the template activity over 20 fold compared to protein-free templates. Neo-synthesized viral genomes are linked to two preterminal prot
   6446..6535    +  intron         chimeric intron (fragment): chimera between introns from adenovirus and immunoglobulin heavy chain genes
   6554..6600    +  CDS            IgH signal sequence (fragment): signal sequence from the mouse immunoglobulin heavy chain variable region
   6640..7653    +  CDS            ENDOD1 (fragment): ENDD1_HUMAN - Also known as KIAA0830. Experimental evidence at protein level: Swiss-Prot protein existence level 1. May act as a DNase and a RNase. From Homo sapiens (Human).
   7654..553     +  CDS            Cd4 (fragment) (across the origin): CD4_RAT - Experimental evidence at protein level: Swiss-Prot protein existence level 1. Integral membrane glycoprotein that plays an essential role in the immune response and serves multiple functions in responses against both external and internal offenses. In T-cells, functions primarily as a coreceptor for MHC class II molecule:peptide complex. The antigens presented by class II peptides are derived from extracellular proteins while class I peptides are derived from cytosolic proteins. Interacts simultaneously with the T-cell receptor (TCR) and the MHC class II presented by antigen presenti
>Addgene plasmid #53155 | ENDOD1-bio-His | depositor full sequence | sequence record 82782 | ENDOD1-bio-His sequence 7661 bps
GTCGACCTCCATCACGGCCTATAAGAGTGAGGGGGAGTCAGCGGAGTTCTCCTTCCCACTCAACCTTGGA
GAGGAAAGCCTGCAGGGAGAGTTGAGATGGAAGGCAGAGAAGGCTCCTTCTTCCCAGTCCTGGATCACCT
TCTCCCTAAAGAACCAAAAGGTGTCTGTGCAGAAGTCTACTAGCAACCCCAAGTTCCAGCTGTCCGAAAC
GCTCCCACTCACCCTTCAGATACCCCAGGTCTCCCTTCAGTTTGCTGGTTCTGGCAACCTGACCCTGACT
CTGGACAGAGGGATACTGTATCAGGAAGTGAACCTGGTGGTGATGAAAGTGACTCAGCCCGACAGCAACA
CTTTGACCTGTGAGGTGATGGGACCCACCTCACCCAAGATGAGACTGATCTTGAAGCAGGAGAATCAGGA
GGCCAGGGTCTCCAGGCAGGAGAAAGTGATTCAAGTGCAGGCCCCTGAAGCAGGGGTGTGGCAATGTCTA
CTGAGTGAAGGTGAAGAGGTCAAGATGGACTCCAAGATCCAGGTTTTATCCAAAGGGTTGAATTCCGGCA
GCCTGCACCACATCCTGGACGCCCAGAAGATGCTGTGGAACCACAGGGACAGGAACCTGCCTCCTCTGGC
CCCTCTGGGCCCCCACCACCATCACCACCATTGAGTCTAGACACGTGATTAATTAAGGATCCCCCGACCT
CGACCTCTGGCTAATAAAGGAAATTTATTTTCATTGCAATAGTGTGTTGGAATTTTTTGTGTCTCTCACT
CGGAAGGACATATGGGAGGGCAAATCATTTGGTCGAGATCCCTCGGAGATCTCTAGCTAGAGGATCGATC
CCCGCCCCGGACGAACTAAACCTGACTACGACATCTCTGCCCCTTCTTCGCGGGGCAGTGCATGTAATCC
CTTCAGTTGGTTGGTACAACTTGCCAACTGGGCCCTGTTCCACATGTGACACGGGGGGGGACCAAACACA
AAGGGGTTCTCTGACTGTAGTTGACATCCTTATAAATGGATGTGCACATTTGCCAACACTGAGTGGCTTT
CATCCTGGAGCAGACTTTGCAGTCTGTGGACTGCAACACAACATTGCCTTTATGTGTAACTCTTGGCTGA
AGCTCTTACACCAATGCTGGGGGACATGTACCTCCCAGGGGCCCAGGAAGACTACGGGAGGCTACACCAA
CGTCAATCAGAGGGGCCTGTGTAGCTACCGATAAGCGGACCCTCAAGAGGGCATTAGCAATAGTGTTTAT
AAGGCCCCCTTGTTAACCCTAAACGGGTAGCATATGCTTCCCGGGTAGTAGTATATACTATCCAGACTAA
CCCTAATTCAATAGCATATGTTACCCAACGGGAAGCATATGCTATCGAATTAGGGTTAGTAAAAGGGTCC
TAAGGAACAGCGATATCTCCCACCCCATGAGCTGTCACGGTTTTATTTACATGGGGTCAGGATTCCACGA
GGGTAGTGAACCATTTTAGTCACAAGGGCAGTGGCTGAAGATCAAGGAGCGGGCAGTGAACTCTCCTGAA
TCTTCGCCTGCTTCTTCATTCTCCTTCGTTTAGCTAATAGAATAACTGCTGAGTTGTGAACAGTAAGGTG
TATGTGAGGTGCTCGAAAACAAGGTTTCAGGTGACGCCCCCAGAATAAAATTTGGACGGGGGGTTCAGTG
GTGGCATTGTGCTATGACACCAATATAACCCTCACAAACCCCTTGGGCAATAAATACTAGTGTAGGAATG
AAACATTCTGAATATCTTTAACAATAGAAATCCATGGGGTGGGGACAAGCCGTAAAGACTGGATGTCCAT
CTCACACGAATTTATGGCTATGGGCAACACATAATCCTAGTGCAATATGATACTGGGGTTATTAAGATGT
GTCCCAGGCAGGGACCAAGACAGGTGAACCATGTTGTTACACTCTATTTGTAACAAGGGGAAAGAGAGTG
GACGCCGACAGCAGCGGACTCCACTGGTTGTCTCTAACACCCCCGAAAATTAAACGGGGCTCCACGCCAA
TGGGGCCCATAAACAAAGACAAGTGGCCACTCTTTTTTTTGAAATTGTGGAGTGGGGGCACGCGTCAGCC
CCCACACGCCGCCCTGCGGTTTTGGACTGTAAAATAAGGGTGTAATAACTTGGCTGATTGTAACCCCGCT
AACCACTGCGGTCAAACCACTTGCCCACAAAACCACTAATGGCACCCCGGGGAATACCTGCATAAGTAGG
TGGGCGGGCCAAGATAGGGGCGCGATTGCTGCGATCTGGAGGACAAATTACACACACTTGCGCCTGAGCG
CCAAGCACAGGGTTGTTGGTCCTCATATTCACGAGGTCGCTGAGAGCACGGTGGGCTAATGTTGCCATGG
GTAGCATATACTACCCAAATATCTGGATAGCATATGCTATCCTAATCTATATCTGGGTAGCATAGGCTAT
CCTAATCTATATCTGGGTAGCATATGCTATCCTAATCTATATCTGGGTAGTATATGCTATCCTAATTTAT
ATCTGGGTAGCATAGGCTATCCTAATCTATATCTGGGTAGCATATGCTATCCTAATCTATATCTGGGTAG
TATATGCTATCCTAATCTGTATCCGGGTAGCATATGCTATCCTAATAGAGATTAGGGTAGTATATGCTAT
CCTAATTTATATCTGGGTAGCATATACTACCCAAATATCTGGATAGCATATGCTATCCTAATCTATATCT
GGGTAGCATATGCTATCCTAATCTATATCTGGGTAGCATAGGCTATCCTAATCTATATCTGGGTAGCATA
TGCTATCCTAATCTATATCTGGGTAGTATATGCTATCCTAATTTATATCTGGGTAGCATAGGCTATCCTA
ATCTATATCTGGGTAGCATATGCTATCCTAATCTATATCTGGGTAGTATATGCTATCCTAATCTGTATCC
GGGTAGCATATGCTATCCTCATGATAAGCTGTCAAACATGAGAATTTTCTTGAAGACGAAAGGGCCTCGT
GATACGCCTATTTTTATAGGTTAATGTCATGATAATAATGGTTTCTTAGACGTCAGGTGGCACTTTTCGG
GGAAATGTGCGCGGAACCCCTATTTGTTTATTTTTCTAAATACATTCAAATATGTATCCGCTCATGAGAC
AATAACCCTGATAAATGCTTCAATAATATTGAAAAAGGAAGAGTATGAGTATTCAACATTTCCGTGTCGC
CCTTATTCCCTTTTTTGCGGCATTTTGCCTTCCTGTTTTTGCTCACCCAGAAACGCTGGTGAAAGTAAAA
GATGCTGAAGATCAGTTGGGTGCACGAGTGGGTTACATCGAACTGGATCTCAACAGCGGTAAGATCCTTG
AGAGTTTTCGCCCCGAAGAACGTTTTCCAATGATGAGCACTTTTAAAGTTCTGCTATGTGGCGCGGTATT
ATCCCGTGTTGACGCCGGGCAAGAGCAACTCGGTCGCCGCATACACTATTCTCAGAATGACTTGGTTGAG
TACTCACCAGTCACAGAAAAGCATCTTACGGATGGCATGACAGTAAGAGAATTATGCAGTGCTGCCATAA
CCATGAGTGATAACACTGCGGCCAACTTACTTCTGACAACGATCGGAGGACCGAAGGAGCTAACCGCTTT
TTTGCACAACATGGGGGATCATGTAACTCGCCTTGATCGTTGGGAACCGGAGCTGAATGAAGCCATACCA
AACGACGAGCGTGACACCACGATGCCTGCAGCAATGGCAACAACGTTGCGCAAACTATTAACTGGCGAAC
TACTTACTCTAGCTTCCCGGCAACAATTAATAGACTGGATGGAGGCGGATAAAGTTGCAGGACCACTTCT
GCGCTCGGCCCTTCCGGCTGGCTGGTTTATTGCTGATAAATCTGGAGCCGGTGAGCGTGGGTCTCGCGGT
ATCATTGCAGCACTGGGGCCAGATGGTAAGCCCTCCCGTATCGTAGTTATCTACACGACGGGGAGTCAGG
CAACTATGGATGAACGAAATAGACAGATCGCTGAGATAGGTGCCTCACTGATTAAGCATTGGTAACTGTC
AGACCAAGTTTACTCATATATACTTTAGATTGATTTAAAACTTCATTTTTAATTTAAAAGGATCTAGGTG
AAGATCCTTTTTGATAATCTCATGACCAAAATCCCTTAACGTGAGTTTTCGTTCCACTGAGCGTCAGACC
CCGTAGAAAAGATCAAAGGATCTTCTTGAGATCCTTTTTTTCTGCGCGTAATCTGCTGCTTGCAAACAAA
AAAACCACCGCTACCAGCGGTGGTTTGTTTGCCGGATCAAGAGCTACCAACTCTTTTTCCGAAGGTAACT
GGCTTCAGCAGAGCGCAGATACCAAATACTGTTCTTCTAGTGTAGCCGTAGTTAGGCCACCACTTCAAGA
ACTCTGTAGCACCGCCTACATACCTCGCTCTGCTAATCCTGTTACCAGTGGCTGCTGCCAGTGGCGATAA
GTCGTGTCTTACCGGGTTGGACTCAAGACGATAGTTACCGGATAAGGCGCAGCGGTCGGGCTGAACGGGG
GGTTCGTGCACACAGCCCAGCTTGGAGCGAACGACCTACACCGAACTGAGATACCTACAGCGTGAGCTAT
GAGAAAGCGCCACGCTTCCCGAAGGGAGAAAGGCGGACAGGTATCCGGTAAGCGGCAGGGTCGGAACAGG
AGAGCGCACGAGGGAGCTTCCAGGGGGAAACGCCTGGTATCTTTATAGTCCTGTCGGGTTTCGCCACCTC
TGACTTGAGCGTCGATTTTTGTGATGCTCGTCAGGGGGGCGGAGCCTATGGAAAAACGCCAGCAACGCGG
CCTTTTTACGGTTCCTGGCCTTTTGCTGGCCTTTTGCTCACATGTTCTTTCCTGCGTTATCCCCTGATTC
TGTGGATAACCGTATTACCGCCTTTGAGTGAGCTGATACCGCTCGCCGCAGCCGAACGACCGAGCGCAGC
GAGTCAGTGAGCGAGGAAGCGGAAGAGCGCCCAATACGCAAACCGCCTCTCCCCGCGCGTTGGCCGATTC
ATTAATGCAGCTGGCACGACAGGTTTCCCGACTGGAAAGCGGGCAGTGAGCGCAACGCAATTAATGTGAG
TTAGCTCACTCATTAGGCACCCCAGGCTTTACACTTTATGCTTCCGGCTCGTATGTTGTGTGGAATTGTG
AGCGGATAACAATTTCACACAGGAAACAGCTATGACCATGATTACGCCAAGCTCTAGCTAGAGGTCGACC
AATTCTCATGTTTGACAGCTTATCATCGCAGATCCGGGCAACGTTGTTGCCATTGCTGCAGGCGCAGAAC
TGGTAGGTATGGAAGATCTATACATTGAATCAATATTGGCAATTAGCCATATTAGTCATTGGTTATATAG
CATAAATCAATATTGGCTATTGGCCATTGCATACGTTGTATCTATATCATAATATGTACATTTATATTGG
CTCATGTCCAATATGACCGCCATGTTGACATTGATTATTGACTAGTTATTAATAGTAATCAATTACGGGG
TCATTAGTTCATAGCCCATATATGGAGTTCCGCGTTACATAACTTACGGTAAATGGCCCGCCTGGCTGAC
CGCCCAACGACCCCCGCCCATTGACGTCAATAATGACGTATGTTCCCATAGTAACGCCAATAGGGACTTT
CCATTGACGTCAATGGGTGGAGTATTTACGGTAAACTGCCCACTTGGCAGTACATCAAGTGTATCATATG
CCAAGTCCGCCCCCTATTGACGTCAATGACGGTAAATGGCCCGCCTGGCATTATGCCCAGTACATGACCT
TACGGGACTTTCCTACTTGGCAGTACATCTACGTATTAGTCATCGCTATTACCATGGTGATGCGGTTTTG
GCAGTACACCAATGGGCGTGGATAGCGGTTTGACTCACGGGGATTTCCAAGTCTCCACCCCATTGACGTC
AATGGGAGTTTGTTTTGGCACCAAAATCAACGGGACTTTCCAAAATGTCGTAATAACCCCGCCCCGTTGA
CGCAAATGGGCGGTAGGCGTGTACGGTGGGAGGTCTATATAAGCAGAGCTCGTTTAGTGAACCGTCAGAT
CCTCACTCTCTTCCGCATCGCTGTCTGCGAGGGCCAGCTGTTGGGCTCGCGGTTGAGGACAAACTCTTCG
CGGTCTTTCCAGTACTCTTGGATCGGAAACCCGTCGGCCTCCGAACGGTACTCCGCCACCGAGGGACCTG
AGCGAGTCCGCATCGACCGGATCGGAAAACCTCTCGAGAAAGGCGTCTAACCAGTCACAGTCGCAAGGTA
GGCTGAGCACCGTGGCGGGCGGCAGCGGGTGGCGGTCGGGGTTGTTTCTGGCGGAGGTGCTGCTGATGAT
GTAATTAAAGTAGGCGGTCTTGAGACGGCGGATGGTCGAGGTGAGGTGTGGCAGGCTTGAGATCCAGCTG
TTGGGGTGAGTACTCCCTCTCAAAAGCGGGCATTACTTCTGCGCTAAGATTGTCAGTTTCCAAAAACGAG
GAGGATTTGATATTCACCTGGCCCGATCTGGCCATACACTTGAGTGACAATGACATCCACTTTGCCTTTC
TCTCCACAGGTGTCCACTCCCAGGTCCAAGTTTAAACTGCGGCCGCTGCGGCCGCCACCATGGGAACAGC
AAGATGGCTGGCTCTGGGCTCTCTGTTTGCTCTGGCCGGACTCCTGGAAGGCAGACTCGTGGGCGAGGAA
GAGGCCGGCTTCGGCGAGTGCGACAAGTTCTTCTACGCCGGCACACCTCCTGCTGGACTGGCCGCCGACA
GCCACGTGAAGATCTGCCAGAGAGCCGAGGGCGCCGAGAGATTCGCCACCCTGTACAGCACCCGGGACCG
GATCCCCGTGTACAGCGCCTTCAGAGCCCCTAGACCAGCCCCTGGCGGAGCCGAACAGAGATGGCTGGTC
GAGCCCCAGATCGACGACCCCAACAGCAACCTGGAAGAGGCCATCAACGAGGCCGAGGCCATCACCAGCG
TGAACAGCCTGGGCAGCAAGCAGGCCCTGAACACCGACTACCTGGACAGCGACTACCAGAGAGGCCAGCT
GTACCCCTTCAGCCTGAGCAGTGACGTCCAGGTCGCCACCTTCACCCTGACCAACAGCGCCCCCATGACC
CAGAGCTTCCAGGAACGGTGGTACGTCAATCTGCACAGCCTGATGGACAGAGCCCTGACCCCTCAGTGTG
GCAGCGGCGAGGACCTGTACATCCTGACCGGCACCGTGCCCTCCGACTACAGAGTGAAGGACAAGGTGGC
CGTGCCCGAGTTTGTGTGGCTGGCCGCCTGTTGTGCTGTGCCTGGCGGCGGATGGGCCATGGGCTTCGTG
AAGCACACTCGGGACTCTGACATCATCGAGGACGTGATGGTCAAGGATCTGCAGAAGCTGCTCCCCTTCA
ACCCCCAGCTGTTCCAGAACAACTGCGGCGAGACAGAGCAGGACACCGAGAAGATGAAGAAAATCCTGGA
AGTGGTCAACCAGATCCAGGACGAGGAACGGATGGTGCAGAGCCAGAAGTCCAGCAGCCCCCTGAGCAGC
ACCAGAAGCAAGCGGAGCACTCTCCTGCCACCAGAGGCATCTGAGGGCAGCAGCAGCTTCCTGGGCAAGC
TGATGGGCTTTATCGCCACACCCGGCGCGCC
