>Addgene plasmid #53155 | ENDOD1-bio-His | addgene partial sequence | sequence record 94475 | pMT2-F 5'-TTGCCTTTCTCTCCACAGGT-3'
CTGCGGCCGCCACCATGGGAACAGCAAGATGGCTGGCTCTGGGCTCTCTGTTTGCTCTGGCCGGACTCCT
GGAAGGCAGACTCGTGGGCGAGGAAGAGGCCGGCTTCGGCGAGTGCGACAAGTTCTTCTACGCCGGCACA
CCTCCTGCTGGACTGGCCGCCGACAGCCACGTGAAGATCTGCCAGAGAGCCGAGGGCGCCGAGAGATTCG
CCACCCTGTACAGCACCCGGGACCGGATCCCCGTGTACAGCGCCTTCAGAGCCCCTAGACCAGCCCCTGG
CGGAGCCGAACAGAGATGGCTGGTCGAGCCCCAGATCGACGACCCCAACAGCAACCTGGAAGAGGCCATC
AACGAGGCCGAGGCCATCACCAGCGTGAACAGCCTGGGCAGCAAGCAGGCCCTGAACACCGACTACCTGG
ACAGCGACTACCAGAGAGGCCAGCTGTACCCCTTCAGCCTGAGCAGTGACGTCCAGGTCGCCACCTTCAC
CCTGACCAACAGCGCCCCCATGACCCAGAGCTTCCAGGAACGGTGGTACGTCAATCTGCACAGCCTGATG
GACAGAGCCCTGACCCCTCAGTGTGGCAGCGGCGAGGACCTGTACATCCTGACCGGCACCGTGCCCTCCG
ACTACAGAGTGAAGGACAAGGTGGCCGTGCCCGAGTTTGTGTGGCTGGCCGCCTGTTGTGCTGTGCCTGG
CGGCGGATGGGCCATGGGCTTCGTGAAGCACACTCGGGACTCTGACATCATCGAGGACGTGATGGTCAAG
GATCTGCAGAAGCTGCTCCCCTTCAACCCCCAGCTGTTCCAGAACAACTGCGGCGAGACAGAGCAGGACA
CCGAGAAGATGAAGAA
