>Addgene plasmid #53155 | ENDOD1-bio-His | addgene partial sequence | sequence record 94712 | rb_glob_PA_term-R 5'-CCCATATGTCCTTCCGAGTG-3'
AATAAATTTCCTTTATTAGCCAGAGGTCGAGGTCGGGGGATCCTTAATTAATCACGTGTCTAGACTCAAT
GGTGGTGATGGTGGTGGGGGCCCAGAGGGGCCAGAGGAGGCAGGTTCCTGTCCCTGTGGTTCCACAGCAT
CTTCTGGGCGTCCAGGATGTGGTGCAGGCTGCCGGAATTCAACCCTTTGGATAAAACCTGGATCTTGGAG
TCCATCTTGACCTCTTCACCTTCACTCAGTAGACATTGCCACACCCCTGCTTCAGGGGCCTGCACTTGAA
TCACTTTCTCCTGCCTGGAGACCCTGGCCTCCTGATTCTCCTGCTTCAAGATCAGTCTCATCTTGGGTGA
GGTGGGTCCCATCACCTCACAGGTCAAAGTGTTGCTGTCGGGCTGAGTCACTTTCATCACCACCAGGTTC
ACTTCCTGATACAGTATCCCTCTGTCCAGAGTCAGGGTCAGGTTGCCAGAACCAGCAAACTGAAGGGAGA
CCTGGGGTATCTGAAGGGTGAGTGGGAGCGTTTCGGACAGCTGGAACTTGGGGTTGCTAGTAGACTTCTG
CACAGACACCTTTTGGTTCTTTAGGGAGAAGGTGATCCAGGACTGGGAAGAAGGAGCCTTCTCTGCCTTC
CATCTCAACTCTCCCTGCAGGCTTTCCTCTCCAAGGTTGAGTGGGAAGGAGAACTCCGCTGACTCCCCCT
CACTCTTATAGGCCGTGATGGAGGTCGACGGCGCGCCGGGTGTGGCGATAAAGCCCATCAGCTTGCCCAG
GAAGCTGCTGCTGCCCTCAGATGCCTCTGGTGGCAGGAGAGTGCTCCGCTTGCTTCTGGTGCTGCTCAGG
GGGCTGCTGGACTTCTGGCTCTGCACCATCCGTTCCTCGTCCTGGATCTGGTTGACCACTTC
